Addgene plasmid #105535: pAAV.TBG.PI.eGFP.WPRE.bGH
Purpose: AAV expression of EGFP from TBG promoter
Depositing lab: James M. Wilson. Depositing organization: University of Pennsylvania.
Backbone
  Vector backbone: pAAV
  Vector type: Mammalian Expression, AAV
Growth in bacteria
  Bacterial resistance: Ampicillin, 100 μg/mL
  Growth temperature: 37°C
  Growth strain: NEB Stable
  Copy number: Unknown
Gene/Insert
  Gene/Insert name: EGFP
  Promoter: TBG
  Cloning method: Unknown
Terms and licenses: Academic/Nonprofit Terms; Industry Terms: Not Available to Industry
Depositor comments: Penn Vector Core number p0146
How to cite: pAAV.TBG.PI.eGFP.WPRE.bGH was a gift from James M. Wilson (Addgene plasmid # 105535 ; http://n2t.net/addgene:105535 ; RRID:Addgene_105535) For viral preps, please replace (Addgene plasmid # 105535) in the above sentence with: (Addgene viral prep # 105535-AAV8)
