[The description below was written by a language model from this plasmid's Addgene catalogue record and pLannotate feature annotations shown in this document.]
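Description:
pAAV.TBG.PI.eGFP.WPRE.bGH is an AAV transfer (cis) plasmid for mammalian expression of EGFP under the TBG promoter, which derives from the human thyroxine-binding globulin gene and is generally used to restrict expression to hepatocytes. It is propagated in E. coli through a high-copy ColE1/pUC-type origin and selected with ampicillin via the bla gene. The backbone also carries an f1 phage origin and remnants of a lac cloning region (lacI and lacZα fragments, CAP site, lac promoter and operator), which lie outside the packaged region and play no role in the vector genome. The record lists a recombination-deficient growth strain, consistent with the need to keep the repeat-rich ITRs intact.

The payload sits between two AAV2 inverted terminal repeats, which provide the cis signals for replication and encapsidation when rep, cap and helper functions are supplied in trans. Reading from the left ITR, the TBG promoter is followed by a chimeric β-globin/immunoglobulin heavy chain intron (the "PI" in the name), which tends to improve mRNA processing and expression. Next comes the mammalian codon-optimized EGFP coding sequence, a WPRE fragment that boosts transcript stability and export, and the bovine growth hormone polyadenylation signal. About 340 nt between the left ITR and the annotated promoter is unannotated, and the record does not say what it contains.

Two sequence records are provided (5,622 and 5,611 nt). They show the same features in the same order and differ only in numbering origin and slightly in length. The construct serves as a liver-directed fluorescent reporter or control vector, and the record notes availability as an AAV8 viral preparation.
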