Features (pLannotate 1.2.2; 16 found; start..end, strand, type, name):
     49..70      +  protein_bind   CAP binding site: CAP binding activates transcription in the presence of cAMP. E. coli catabolite activator protein
     85..115     +  promoter       lac promoter: promoter for the E. coli lac operon
    123..139     +  protein_bind   lac operator: The lac repressor binds to the lac operator to inhibit transcription in E. coli. This inhibition can be relieved by adding lactose or isopropyl-β-D-thiogalactopyranoside (IPTG). lac repressor encoded by lacI
    200..330     -  repeat_region  AAV2 ITR (fragment): inverted terminal repeat of adeno-associated virus serotype 2 inverted
    670..1079    +  promoter       TBG promoter: promoter from the human thyroxine-binding globulin gene (Yan et al., 2012)
   1139..1271    +  intron         chimeric intron: chimera between introns from human β-globin and immunoglobulin heavy chain genes
   1289..2008    +  CDS            EGFP: the original enhanced GFP (Yang et al., 1996) mammalian codon-optimized
   2022..2563    +  misc_feature   WPRE (fragment): woodchuck hepatitis virus posttranscriptional regulatory element
   2577..2784    +  polyA_signal   bGH poly(A) signal: bovine growth hormone polyadenylation signal
   2872..3002    +  repeat_region  AAV2 ITR (fragment): inverted terminal repeat of adeno-associated virus serotype 2 inverted
   3016..3173    +  CDS            lacZα (fragment): LacZα fragment of β-galactosidase; lacZ fragment
   3178..3606    +  rep_origin     f1 ori (sequence partly withheld): f1 bacteriophage origin of replication; arrow indicates direction of (+) strand synthesis
   3659..3763    +  promoter       AmpR promoter: bla
   3764..4624    +  CDS            AmpR: β-lactamase; bla; confers resistance to ampicillin, carbenicillin, and related antibiotics
   4795..5383    +  rep_origin     ori: high-copy-number ColE1/pMB1/pBR322/pUC origin of replication
   5566..36      +  CDS            lacI (fragment) (across the origin): lac repressor; lacI; The lac repressor binds to the lac operator to inhibit transcription in E. coli. This inhibition can be relieved by adding lactose or isopropyl-β-D-thiogalactopyranoside (IPTG).
>Addgene plasmid #105535 | pAAV.TBG.PI.eGFP.WPRE.bGH | addgene full sequence | sequence record 202369 | Addgene NGS Result
GCACGACAGGTTTCCCGACTGGAAAGCGGGCAGTGAGCGCAACGCAATTAATGTGAGTTAGCTCACTCAT
TAGGCACCCCAGGCTTTACACTTTATGCTTCCGGCTCGTATGTTGTGTGGAATTGTGAGCGGATAACAAT
TTCACACAGGAAACAGCTATGACCATGATTACGCCAGATTTAATTAAGGCCTTAATTAGGCTGCGCGCTC
GCTCGCTCACTGAGGCCGCCCGGGCAAAGCCCGGGCGTCGGGCGACCTTTGGTCGCCCGGCCTCAGTGAG
CGAGCGAGCGCGCAGAGAGGGAGTGGCCAACTCCATCACTAGGGGTTCCTTGTAGTTAATGATTAACCCG
CCATGCTACTTATCTACGTAGCCATGCTCTAGGAAGATCGGAATTCGCCCTTAAGCTAGCAGGTTAATTT
TTAAAAAGCAGTCAAAAGTCCAAGTGGCCCTTGGCAGCATTTACTCTCTCTGTTTGCTCTGGTTAATAAT
CTCAGGAGCACAAACATTCCAGATCCAGGTTAATTTTTAAAAAGCAGTCAAAAGTCCAAGTGGCCCTTGG
CAGCATTTACTCTCTCTGTTTGCTCTGGTTAATAATCTCAGGAGCACAAACATTCCAGATCCGGCGCGCC
AGGGCTGGAAGCTACCTTTGACATCATTTCCTCTGCGAATGCATGTATAATTTCTACAGAACCTATTAGA
AAGGATCACCCAGCCTCTGCTTTTGTACAACTTTCCCTTAAAAAACTGCCAATTCCACTGCTGTTTGGCC
CAATAGTGAGAACTTTTTCCTGCTGCCTCTTGGTGCTTTTGCCTATGGCCCCTATTCTGCCTGCTGAAGA
CACTCTTGCCAGCATGGACTTAAACCCCTCCAGCTCTGACAATCCTCTTTCTCTTTTGTTTTACATGAAG
GGTCTGGCAGCCAAAGCAATCACTCAAAGTTCAAACCTTATCATTTTTTGCTTTGTTCCTCTTGGCCTTG
GTTTTGTACATCAGCTTTGAAAATACCATCCCAGGGTTAATGCTGGGGTTAATTTATAACTAAGAGTGCT
CTAGTTTTGCAATACAGGACATGCTATAAAAATGGAAAGATGTTGCTTTCTGAGAGACTGCAGAAGTTGG
TCGTGAGGCACTGGGCAGGTAAGTATCAAGGTTACAAGACAGGTTTAAGGAGACCAATAGAAACTGGGCT
TGTCGAGACAGAGAAGACTCTTGCGTTTCTGATAGGCACCTATTGGTCTTACTGACATCCACTTTGCCTT
TCTCTCCACAGGTGTCCAGGCGGCCGCCATGGTGAGCAAGGGCGAGGAGCTGTTCACCGGGGTGGTGCCC
ATCCTGGTCGAGCTGGACGGCGACGTAAACGGCCACAAGTTCAGCGTGTCCGGCGAGGGCGAGGGCGATG
CCACCTACGGCAAGCTGACCCTGAAGTTCATCTGCACCACCGGCAAGCTGCCCGTGCCCTGGCCCACCCT
CGTGACCACCCTGACCTACGGCGTGCAGTGCTTCAGCCGCTACCCCGACCACATGAAGCAGCACGACTTC
TTCAAGTCCGCCATGCCCGAAGGCTACGTCCAGGAGCGCACCATCTTCTTCAAGGACGACGGCAACTACA
AGACCCGCGCCGAGGTGAAGTTCGAGGGCGACACCCTGGTGAACCGCATCGAGCTGAAGGGCATCGACTT
CAAGGAGGACGGCAACATCCTGGGGCACAAGCTGGAGTACAACTACAACAGCCACAACGTCTATATCATG
GCCGACAAGCAGAAGAACGGCATCAAGGTGAACTTCAAGATCCGCCACAACATCGAGGACGGCAGCGTGC
AGCTCGCCGACCACTACCAGCAGAACACCCCCATCGGCGACGGCCCCGTGCTGCTGCCCGACAACCACTA
CCTGAGCACCCAGTCCGCCCTGAGCAAAGACCCCAACGAGAAGCGCGATCACATGGTCCTGCTGGAGTTC
GTGACCGCCGCCGGGATCACTCTCGGCATGGACGAGCTGTACAAGTAATAAGCTTGGATCCAATCAACCT
CTGGATTACAAAATTTGTGAAAGATTGACTGGTATTCTTAACTATGTTGCTCCTTTTACGCTATGTGGAT
ACGCTGCTTTAATGCCTTTGTATCATGCTATTGCTTCCCGTATGGCTTTCATTTTCTCCTCCTTGTATAA
ATCCTGGTTGCTGTCTCTTTATGAGGAGTTGTGGCCCGTTGTCAGGCAACGTGGCGTGGTGTGCACTGTG
TTTGCTGACGCAACCCCCACTGGTTGGGGCATTGCCACCACCTGTCAGCTCCTTTCCGGGACTTTCGCTT
TCCCCCTCCCTATTGCCACGGCGGAACTCATCGCCGCCTGCCTTGCCCGCTGCTGGACAGGGGCTCGGCT
GTTGGGCACTGACAATTCCGTGGTGTTGTCGGGGAAATCATCGTCCTTTCCTTGGCTGCTCGCCTGTGTT
GCCACCTGGATTCTGCGCGGGACGTCCTTCTGCTACGTCCCTTCGGCCCTCAATCCAGCGGACCTTCCTT
CCCGCGGCCTGCTGCCGGCTCTGCGGCCTCTTCCGCGTCTTCGAGATCTGCCTCGACTGTGCCTTCTAGT
TGCCAGCCATCTGTTGTTTGCCCCTCCCCCGTGCCTTCCTTGACCCTGGAAGGTGCCACTCCCACTGTCC
TTTCCTAATAAAATGAGGAAATTGCATCGCATTGTCTGAGTAGGTGTCATTCTATTCTGGGGGGTGGGGT
GGGGCAGGACAGCAAGGGGGAGGATTGGGAAGACAATAGCAGGCATGCTGGGGACTCGAGTTAAGGGCGA
ATTCCCGATAAGGATCTTCCTAGAGCATGGCTACGTAGATAAGTAGCATGGCGGGTTAATCATTAACTAC
AAGGAACCCCTAGTGATGGAGTTGGCCACTCCCTCTCTGCGCGCTCGCTCGCTCACTGAGGCCGGGCGAC
CAAAGGTCGCCCGACGCCCGGGCTTTGCCCGGGCGGCCTCAGTGAGCGAGCGAGCGCGCAGCCTTAATTA
ACCTAATTCACTGGCCGTCGTTTTACAACGTCGTGACTGGGAAAACCCTGGCGTTACCCAACTTAATCGC
CTTGCAGCACATCCCCCTTTCGCCAGCTGGCGTAATAGCGAAGAGGCCCGCACCGATCGCCCTTCCCAAC
AGTTGCGCAGCCTGAATGGCGAATGGG
[124 nt withheld, positions 3178-3301]
C
[91 nt withheld, positions 3303-3393]
A
[49 nt withheld, positions 3395-3443]
CCTTTGACGTTGGAGTCCACGTTCTTT
[37 nt withheld, positions 3471-3507]
ACCCTATCTCGGTCTATTCTTTTGATTTATAAGGGATTTTGCCGATTTCGGCCTATTGGTTAAAAAATGA
GCTGATTTAACAAAAATTTAACGCGAATTTTAACAAAATATTAACGCTTACAATTTAGGTGGCACTTTTC
GGGGAAATGTGCGCGGAACCCCTATTTGTTTATTTTTCTAAATACATTCAAATATGTATCCGCTCATGAG
ACAATAACCCTGATAAATGCTTCAATAATATTGAAAAAGGAAGAGTATGAGTATTCAACATTTCCGTGTC
GCCCTTATTCCCTTTTTTGCGGCATTTTGCCTTCCTGTTTTTGCTCACCCAGAAACGCTGGTGAAAGTAA
AAGATGCTGAAGATCAGTTGGGTGCACGAGTGGGTTACATCGAACTGGATCTCAACAGCGGTAAGATCCT
TGAGAGTTTTCGCCCCGAAGAACGTTTTCCAATGATGAGCACTTTTAAAGTTCTGCTATGTGGCGCGGTA
TTATCCCGTATTGACGCCGGGCAAGAGCAACTCGGTCGCCGCATACACTATTCTCAGAATGACTTGGTTG
AGTACTCACCAGTCACAGAAAAGCATCTTACGGATGGCATGACAGTAAGAGAATTATGCAGTGCTGCCAT
AACCATGAGTGATAACACTGCGGCCAACTTACTTCTGACAACGATCGGAGGACCGAAGGAGCTAACCGCT
TTTTTGCACAACATGGGGGATCATGTAACTCGCCTTGATCGTTGGGAACCGGAGCTGAATGAAGCCATAC
CAAACGACGAGCGTGACACCACGATGCCTGTAGCAATGGCAACAACGTTGCGCAAACTATTAACTGGCGA
ACTACTTACTCTAGCTTCCCGGCAACAATTAATAGACTGGATGGAGGCGGATAAAGTTGCAGGACCACTT
CTGCGCTCGGCCCTTCCGGCTGGCTGGTTTATTGCTGATAAATCTGGAGCCGGTGAGCGTGGGTCTCGCG
GTATCATTGCAGCACTGGGGCCAGATGGTAAGCCCTCCCGTATCGTAGTTATCTACACGACGGGGAGTCA
GGCAACTATGGATGAACGAAATAGACAGATCGCTGAGATAGGTGCCTCACTGATTAAGCATTGGTAACTG
TCAGACCAAGTTTACTCATATATACTTTAGATTGATTTAAAACTTCATTTTTAATTTAAAAGGATCTAGG
TGAAGATCCTTTTTGATAATCTCATGACCAAAATCCCTTAACGTGAGTTTTCGTTCCACTGAGCGTCAGA
CCCCGTAGAAAAGATCAAAGGATCTTCTTGAGATCCTTTTTTTCTGCGCGTAATCTGCTGCTTGCAAACA
AAAAAACCACCGCTACCAGCGGTGGTTTGTTTGCCGGATCAAGAGCTACCAACTCTTTTTCCGAAGGTAA
CTGGCTTCAGCAGAGCGCAGATACCAAATACTGTTCTTCTAGTGTAGCCGTAGTTAGGCCACCACTTCAA
GAACTCTGTAGCACCGCCTACATACCTCGCTCTGCTAATCCTGTTACCAGTGGCTGCTGCCAGTGGCGAT
AAGTCGTGTCTTACCGGGTTGGACTCAAGACGATAGTTACCGGATAAGGCGCAGCGGTCGGGCTGAACGG
GGGGTTCGTGCACACAGCCCAGCTTGGAGCGAACGACCTACACCGAACTGAGATACCTACAGCGTGAGCT
ATGAGAAAGCGCCACGCTTCCCGAAGGGAGAAAGGCGGACAGGTATCCGGTAAGCGGCAGGGTCGGAACA
GGAGAGCGCACGAGGGAGCTTCCAGGGGGAAACGCCTGGTATCTTTATAGTCCTGTCGGGTTTCGCCACC
TCTGACTTGAGCGTCGATTTTTGTGATGCTCGTCAGGGGGGCGGAGCCTATGGAAAAACGCCAGCAACGC
GGCCTTTTTACGGTTCCTGGCCTTTTGCTGGCCTTTTGCTCACATGTTCTTTCCTGCGTTATCCCCTGAT
TCTGTGGATAACCGTATTACCGCCTTTGAGTGAGCTGATACCGCTCGCCGCAGCCGAACGACCGAGCGCA
GCGAGTCAGTGAGCGAGGAAGCGGAAGAGCGCCCAATACGCAAACCGCCTCTCCCCGCGCGTTGGCCGAT
TCATTAATGCAGCTG
