Features (pLannotate 1.2.2; 16 found; start..end, strand, type, name):
    470..879     +  promoter       TBG promoter: promoter from the human thyroxine-binding globulin gene (Yan et al., 2012)
    939..1071    +  intron         chimeric intron: chimera between introns from human β-globin and immunoglobulin heavy chain genes
   1089..1808    +  CDS            EGFP: the original enhanced GFP (Yang et al., 1996) mammalian codon-optimized
   1822..2363    +  misc_feature   WPRE (fragment): woodchuck hepatitis virus posttranscriptional regulatory element
   2377..2584    +  polyA_signal   bGH poly(A) signal: bovine growth hormone polyadenylation signal
   2672..2802    +  repeat_region  AAV2 ITR (fragment): inverted terminal repeat of adeno-associated virus serotype 2 inverted
   2816..2973    +  CDS            lacZα (fragment): LacZα fragment of β-galactosidase; lacZ fragment
   2978..3406    +  rep_origin     f1 ori (sequence partly withheld): f1 bacteriophage origin of replication; arrow indicates direction of (+) strand synthesis
   3459..3563    +  promoter       AmpR promoter: bla
   3564..4424    +  CDS            AmpR: β-lactamase; bla; confers resistance to ampicillin, carbenicillin, and related antibiotics
   4595..5183    +  rep_origin     ori: high-copy-number ColE1/pMB1/pBR322/pUC origin of replication
   5366..5458    +  CDS            lacI (fragment): lac repressor; lacI; The lac repressor binds to the lac operator to inhibit transcription in E. coli. This inhibition can be relieved by adding lactose or isopropyl-β-D-thiogalactopyranoside (IPTG).
   5471..5492    +  protein_bind   CAP binding site: CAP binding activates transcription in the presence of cAMP. E. coli catabolite activator protein
   5507..5537    +  promoter       lac promoter: promoter for the E. coli lac operon
   5545..5561    +  protein_bind   lac operator: The lac repressor binds to the lac operator to inhibit transcription in E. coli. This inhibition can be relieved by adding lactose or isopropyl-β-D-thiogalactopyranoside (IPTG). lac repressor encoded by lacI
   5611..130     -  repeat_region  AAV2 ITR (fragment) (across the origin): inverted terminal repeat of adeno-associated virus serotype 2 inverted
>Addgene plasmid #105535 | pAAV.TBG.PI.eGFP.WPRE.bGH | analyzer sequence | sequence record 201056
CTGCGCGCTCGCTCGCTCACTGAGGCCGCCCGGGCAAAGCCCGGGCGTCGGGCGACCTTTGGTCGCCCGG
CCTCAGTGAGCGAGCGAGCGCGCAGAGAGGGAGTGGCCAACTCCATCACTAGGGGTTCCTTGTAGTTAAT
GATTAACCCGCCATGCTACTTATCTACGTAGCCATGCTCTAGGAAGATCGGAATTCGCCCTTAAGCTAGC
AGGTTAATTTTTAAAAAGCAGTCAAAAGTCCAAGTGGCCCTTGGCAGCATTTACTCTCTCTGTTTGCTCT
GGTTAATAATCTCAGGAGCACAAACATTCCAGATCCAGGTTAATTTTTAAAAAGCAGTCAAAAGTCCAAG
TGGCCCTTGGCAGCATTTACTCTCTCTGTTTGCTCTGGTTAATAATCTCAGGAGCACAAACATTCCAGAT
CCGGCGCGCCAGGGCTGGAAGCTACCTTTGACATCATTTCCTCTGCGAATGCATGTATAATTTCTACAGA
ACCTATTAGAAAGGATCACCCAGCCTCTGCTTTTGTACAACTTTCCCTTAAAAAACTGCCAATTCCACTG
CTGTTTGGCCCAATAGTGAGAACTTTTTCCTGCTGCCTCTTGGTGCTTTTGCCTATGGCCCCTATTCTGC
CTGCTGAAGACACTCTTGCCAGCATGGACTTAAACCCCTCCAGCTCTGACAATCCTCTTTCTCTTTTGTT
TTACATGAAGGGTCTGGCAGCCAAAGCAATCACTCAAAGTTCAAACCTTATCATTTTTTGCTTTGTTCCT
CTTGGCCTTGGTTTTGTACATCAGCTTTGAAAATACCATCCCAGGGTTAATGCTGGGGTTAATTTATAAC
TAAGAGTGCTCTAGTTTTGCAATACAGGACATGCTATAAAAATGGAAAGATGTTGCTTTCTGAGAGACTG
CAGAAGTTGGTCGTGAGGCACTGGGCAGGTAAGTATCAAGGTTACAAGACAGGTTTAAGGAGACCAATAG
AAACTGGGCTTGTCGAGACAGAGAAGACTCTTGCGTTTCTGATAGGCACCTATTGGTCTTACTGACATCC
ACTTTGCCTTTCTCTCCACAGGTGTCCAGGCGGCCGCCATGGTGAGCAAGGGCGAGGAGCTGTTCACCGG
GGTGGTGCCCATCCTGGTCGAGCTGGACGGCGACGTAAACGGCCACAAGTTCAGCGTGTCCGGCGAGGGC
GAGGGCGATGCCACCTACGGCAAGCTGACCCTGAAGTTCATCTGCACCACCGGCAAGCTGCCCGTGCCCT
GGCCCACCCTCGTGACCACCCTGACCTACGGCGTGCAGTGCTTCAGCCGCTACCCCGACCACATGAAGCA
GCACGACTTCTTCAAGTCCGCCATGCCCGAAGGCTACGTCCAGGAGCGCACCATCTTCTTCAAGGACGAC
GGCAACTACAAGACCCGCGCCGAGGTGAAGTTCGAGGGCGACACCCTGGTGAACCGCATCGAGCTGAAGG
GCATCGACTTCAAGGAGGACGGCAACATCCTGGGGCACAAGCTGGAGTACAACTACAACAGCCACAACGT
CTATATCATGGCCGACAAGCAGAAGAACGGCATCAAGGTGAACTTCAAGATCCGCCACAACATCGAGGAC
GGCAGCGTGCAGCTCGCCGACCACTACCAGCAGAACACCCCCATCGGCGACGGCCCCGTGCTGCTGCCCG
ACAACCACTACCTGAGCACCCAGTCCGCCCTGAGCAAAGACCCCAACGAGAAGCGCGATCACATGGTCCT
GCTGGAGTTCGTGACCGCCGCCGGGATCACTCTCGGCATGGACGAGCTGTACAAGTAATAAGCTTGGATC
CAATCAACCTCTGGATTACAAAATTTGTGAAAGATTGACTGGTATTCTTAACTATGTTGCTCCTTTTACG
CTATGTGGATACGCTGCTTTAATGCCTTTGTATCATGCTATTGCTTCCCGTATGGCTTTCATTTTCTCCT
CCTTGTATAAATCCTGGTTGCTGTCTCTTTATGAGGAGTTGTGGCCCGTTGTCAGGCAACGTGGCGTGGT
GTGCACTGTGTTTGCTGACGCAACCCCCACTGGTTGGGGCATTGCCACCACCTGTCAGCTCCTTTCCGGG
ACTTTCGCTTTCCCCCTCCCTATTGCCACGGCGGAACTCATCGCCGCCTGCCTTGCCCGCTGCTGGACAG
GGGCTCGGCTGTTGGGCACTGACAATTCCGTGGTGTTGTCGGGGAAATCATCGTCCTTTCCTTGGCTGCT
CGCCTGTGTTGCCACCTGGATTCTGCGCGGGACGTCCTTCTGCTACGTCCCTTCGGCCCTCAATCCAGCG
GACCTTCCTTCCCGCGGCCTGCTGCCGGCTCTGCGGCCTCTTCCGCGTCTTCGAGATCTGCCTCGACTGT
GCCTTCTAGTTGCCAGCCATCTGTTGTTTGCCCCTCCCCCGTGCCTTCCTTGACCCTGGAAGGTGCCACT
CCCACTGTCCTTTCCTAATAAAATGAGGAAATTGCATCGCATTGTCTGAGTAGGTGTCATTCTATTCTGG
GGGGTGGGGTGGGGCAGGACAGCAAGGGGGAGGATTGGGAAGACAATAGCAGGCATGCTGGGGACTCGAG
TTAAGGGCGAATTCCCGATAAGGATCTTCCTAGAGCATGGCTACGTAGATAAGTAGCATGGCGGGTTAAT
CATTAACTACAAGGAACCCCTAGTGATGGAGTTGGCCACTCCCTCTCTGCGCGCTCGCTCGCTCACTGAG
GCCGGGCGACCAAAGGTCGCCCGACGCCCGGGCTTTGCCCGGGCGGCCTCAGTGAGCGAGCGAGCGCGCA
GCCTTAATTAACCTAATTCACTGGCCGTCGTTTTACAACGTCGTGACTGGGAAAACCCTGGCGTTACCCA
ACTTAATCGCCTTGCAGCACATCCCCCTTTCGCCAGCTGGCGTAATAGCGAAGAGGCCCGCACCGATCGC
CCTTCCCAACAGTTGCGCAGCCTGAATGGCGAATGGG
[124 nt withheld, positions 2978-3101]
C
[91 nt withheld, positions 3103-3193]
A
[49 nt withheld, positions 3195-3243]
CCTTTGACGTTGGAGTCCACGTTCTTT
[37 nt withheld, positions 3271-3307]
ACCCTATCTCGGTCTATTCTTTTGATTTATAAGGGATTTTGCCGATTTCGGCCTATTGGTTAAAAAATGA
GCTGATTTAACAAAAATTTAACGCGAATTTTAACAAAATATTAACGCTTACAATTTAGGTGGCACTTTTC
GGGGAAATGTGCGCGGAACCCCTATTTGTTTATTTTTCTAAATACATTCAAATATGTATCCGCTCATGAG
ACAATAACCCTGATAAATGCTTCAATAATATTGAAAAAGGAAGAGTATGAGTATTCAACATTTCCGTGTC
GCCCTTATTCCCTTTTTTGCGGCATTTTGCCTTCCTGTTTTTGCTCACCCAGAAACGCTGGTGAAAGTAA
AAGATGCTGAAGATCAGTTGGGTGCACGAGTGGGTTACATCGAACTGGATCTCAACAGCGGTAAGATCCT
TGAGAGTTTTCGCCCCGAAGAACGTTTTCCAATGATGAGCACTTTTAAAGTTCTGCTATGTGGCGCGGTA
TTATCCCGTATTGACGCCGGGCAAGAGCAACTCGGTCGCCGCATACACTATTCTCAGAATGACTTGGTTG
AGTACTCACCAGTCACAGAAAAGCATCTTACGGATGGCATGACAGTAAGAGAATTATGCAGTGCTGCCAT
AACCATGAGTGATAACACTGCGGCCAACTTACTTCTGACAACGATCGGAGGACCGAAGGAGCTAACCGCT
TTTTTGCACAACATGGGGGATCATGTAACTCGCCTTGATCGTTGGGAACCGGAGCTGAATGAAGCCATAC
CAAACGACGAGCGTGACACCACGATGCCTGTAGCAATGGCAACAACGTTGCGCAAACTATTAACTGGCGA
ACTACTTACTCTAGCTTCCCGGCAACAATTAATAGACTGGATGGAGGCGGATAAAGTTGCAGGACCACTT
CTGCGCTCGGCCCTTCCGGCTGGCTGGTTTATTGCTGATAAATCTGGAGCCGGTGAGCGTGGGTCTCGCG
GTATCATTGCAGCACTGGGGCCAGATGGTAAGCCCTCCCGTATCGTAGTTATCTACACGACGGGGAGTCA
GGCAACTATGGATGAACGAAATAGACAGATCGCTGAGATAGGTGCCTCACTGATTAAGCATTGGTAACTG
TCAGACCAAGTTTACTCATATATACTTTAGATTGATTTAAAACTTCATTTTTAATTTAAAAGGATCTAGG
TGAAGATCCTTTTTGATAATCTCATGACCAAAATCCCTTAACGTGAGTTTTCGTTCCACTGAGCGTCAGA
CCCCGTAGAAAAGATCAAAGGATCTTCTTGAGATCCTTTTTTTCTGCGCGTAATCTGCTGCTTGCAAACA
AAAAAACCACCGCTACCAGCGGTGGTTTGTTTGCCGGATCAAGAGCTACCAACTCTTTTTCCGAAGGTAA
CTGGCTTCAGCAGAGCGCAGATACCAAATACTGTTCTTCTAGTGTAGCCGTAGTTAGGCCACCACTTCAA
GAACTCTGTAGCACCGCCTACATACCTCGCTCTGCTAATCCTGTTACCAGTGGCTGCTGCCAGTGGCGAT
AAGTCGTGTCTTACCGGGTTGGACTCAAGACGATAGTTACCGGATAAGGCGCAGCGGTCGGGCTGAACGG
GGGGTTCGTGCACACAGCCCAGCTTGGAGCGAACGACCTACACCGAACTGAGATACCTACAGCGTGAGCT
ATGAGAAAGCGCCACGCTTCCCGAAGGGAGAAAGGCGGACAGGTATCCGGTAAGCGGCAGGGTCGGAACA
GGAGAGCGCACGAGGGAGCTTCCAGGGGGAAACGCCTGGTATCTTTATAGTCCTGTCGGGTTTCGCCACC
TCTGACTTGAGCGTCGATTTTTGTGATGCTCGTCAGGGGGGCGGAGCCTATGGAAAAACGCCAGCAACGC
GGCCTTTTTACGGTTCCTGGCCTTTTGCTGGCCTTTTGCTCACATGTTCTTTCCTGCGTTATCCCCTGAT
TCTGTGGATAACCGTATTACCGCCTTTGAGTGAGCTGATACCGCTCGCCGCAGCCGAACGACCGAGCGCA
GCGAGTCAGTGAGCGAGGAAGCGGAAGAGCGCCCAATACGCAAACCGCCTCTCCCCGCGCGTTGGCCGAT
TCATTAATGCAGCTGGCACGACAGGTTTCCCGACTGGAAAGCGGGCAGTGAGCGCAACGCAATTAATGTG
AGTTAGCTCACTCATTAGGCACCCCAGGCTTTACACTTTATGCTTCCGGCTCGTATGTTGTGTGGAATTG
TGAGCGGATAACAATTTCACACAGGAAACAGCTATGACCATGATTACGCCAGATTTAATTAAGG
